Addgene plasmid #206210: pATetO 6XHis-Phusion
Purpose: Inducible expression of DNA polymerase
Depositing lab: Andrew Ellington. Depositing organization: University of Texas at Austin. Publication: Cellular reagents for diagnostics and synthetic biology. Bhadra S, Pothukuchy A, Shroff R, Cole AW, Byrom M, Ellefson JW, Gollihar JD, Ellington AD. PLoS One. 2018 Aug 15;13(8):e0201681. doi: 10.1371/journal.pone.0201681. eCollection 2018. PubMed 30110361.
Backbone
  Vector backbone: pATetO
  Vector type: Bacterial Expression
Growth in bacteria
  Bacterial resistance: Ampicillin, 100 μg/mL
  Growth temperature: 37°C
  Growth strain: DH5alpha
  Copy number: High Copy
Gene/Insert
  Gene/Insert name: Phusion DNA polymerase
  Cloning method: Gibson Cloning
  Sequencing primers: 5′ CTCTCCCTATCAGTGATAGAGAAAACTAG
Terms and licenses: Academic/Nonprofit Terms; Industry Terms: Not Available to Industry
How to cite: pATetO 6XHis-Phusion was a gift from Andrew Ellington (Addgene plasmid # 206210 ; http://n2t.net/addgene:206210 ; RRID:Addgene_206210)
