[The description below was written by a language model from this plasmid's Addgene catalogue record and pLannotate feature annotations shown in this document.]
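Description:
pATetO 6XHis-Phusion is a 5,380-bp bacterial expression plasmid built on the pATetO backbone for tetracycline-inducible production of a thermostable DNA polymerase in E. coli. It replicates from a high-copy ColE1/pUC-type origin and is selected with ampicillin through a β-lactamase gene driven by its native bla promoter. The tetracycline repressor gene tetR lies immediately downstream of the resistance gene in the same orientation, so the plasmid supplies its own repressor. An rrnB T1 terminator sits between this block and the divergently oriented expression cassette.

The expression cassette begins with a tet operator-containing control region. The annotation identifies the operator sites, but no core promoter is called separately. This region is followed by the efficient ribosome binding site from bacteriophage T7 gene 10. The open reading frame starts with an N-terminal 6xHis affinity tag, continues with a coding sequence matching the Pyrococcus furiosus family B DNA polymerase, which has 3' to 5' proofreading exonuclease activity, and ends with the small Sso7d double-stranded DNA-binding protein from Saccharolobus solfataricus. This Pfu-like polymerase fused to Sso7d is the architecture of Phusion-type enzymes, in which the DNA-binding domain increases processivity. TetR bound to the operators keeps transcription off until tetracycline or an analogue is added, which releases the repressor and allows polymerase synthesis.

The insert was assembled by Gibson cloning. According to the record, the plasmid is intended for inducible expression of DNA polymerase, and the associated work concerns cellular reagents for diagnostics and synthetic biology. The His tag would also permit metal-affinity purification of the enzyme.
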