Features (pLannotate 1.2.2; 11 found; start..end, strand, type, name):
    138..764     -  CDS            TetR: tetracycline repressor TetR; tetR; TetR binds to the tetracycline operator tetO to inhibit transcription. This inhibition can be relieved by adding tetracycline or doxycycline.
    772..1631    -  CDS            AmpR (fragment): β-lactamase; bla; confers resistance to ampicillin, carbenicillin, and related antibiotics
   1632..1736    -  promoter       AmpR promoter: bla
   1766..1809    -  terminator     rrnB T1 terminator: Escherichia coli rrnB; transcription terminator T1 from the E. coli rrnB gene
   1895..1913    +  protein_bind   tet operator: bacterial operator O1 for the tetR and tetA genes tetracycline repressor TetR
   1917..1946    +  protein_bind   tetracycline response element (fragment): contains seven copies of the tetracycline operator tetO tetracycline repressor TetR
   1958..1980    +  RBS            RBS: efficient ribosome binding site from bacteriophage T7 gene 10 (Olins and Rangwala, 1989)
   2006..2023    +  CDS            7xHis (fragment): 6xHis affinity tag
   2036..4360    +  CDS            pol: DPOL_PYRFU - Experimental evidence at protein level: Swiss-Prot protein existence level 1. In addition to polymerase activity, this DNA polymerase exhibits 3' to 5' exonuclease activity. From Pyrococcus furiosus (strain ATCC 43587 / DSM 3638 / JCM 8422 / Vc1).
   4379..4567    +  CDS            sso7d: DN7D_SACS2 - Also known as sso7d-1. Experimental evidence at protein level: Swiss-Prot protein existence level 1. Can constrain negative DNA supercoils. May be involved in maintaining the integrity of the genome at high temperature (By similarity). Stimulates the Holliday junction cleavage activity of Hjc (PubMed:11709558). From Saccharolobus solfataricus (strain ATCC 35092 / DSM 1617 / JCM 11322 / P2) (Sulfolobus solfataricus).
   4777..5365    -  rep_origin     ori: high-copy-number ColE1/pMB1/pBR322/pUC origin of replication
>Addgene plasmid #206210 | pATetO 6XHis-Phusion | addgene full sequence | sequence record 417252 | Addgene NGS Result
TTTTCTACGGGGTCTGACGCTCAGTGGAACGAAAACTCACGTTAAGGGATTTTGGTCATGAGATTATCAA
AAAGGATCTTCACCTAGATCCTTTTAAACTAGTGAAGTTACCATCACGGAAAAAGGTTATGCTGCTTTTA
AGACCCACTTTCACATTTAAGTTGTTTTTCTAATCCGCATATGATCAATTCAAGGCCGAATAAGAAGGCT
GGCTCTGCACCTTGGTGATCAAATAATTCGATAGCTTGTCGTAATAATGGCGGCATACTATCAGTAGTAG
GTGTTTCCCTTTCTTCTTTAGCGACTTGATGCTCTTGATCTTCCAATACGCAACCTAAAGTAAAATGCCC
CACTGCGCTGAGTGCATATAATGCATTCTCTAGTGAAAAACCTTGTTGGCATAAAAAGGCTAATTGATTT
TCGAGAGTTTCATACTGTTTTTCTGTAGGCCGTGTACCTAAATGTACTTTTGCTCCATCGCGATGACTTA
GTAAAGCACATCTAAAACTTTTAGCGTTATCACGTAAAAAATCTTGCCAGCTTTCCCCTTCTAAAGGGCA
AAAGTGAGTATGGTGCCTATCTAACATCTCAATGGCTAAGGCGTCGAGCAAAGCCCGCTTATTTTTTACA
TGCCAATACAATGTAGGCTGCTCTACACCTAGCTTCTGGGCGAGTTTACGGGTTGTTAAACCTTCGATTC
CGACCTCATTAAGCAGCTCTAATGCGCTGTTAATCACTTTACTTTTATCTAAACGAGACATCATTAATTC
CTACCAATGCTTAATCAGTGAGGCACCTATCTCAGCGATCTGTCTATTTCGTTCATCCATAGTTGCCTGA
CTCCCCGTCGTGTAGATAACTACGATACGGGAGGGCTTACCATCTGGCCCCAGTGCTGCAATGATACCGC
GAGAGCCACGCTCACCGGCTCCAGATTTATCAGCAATAAACCAGCCAGCCGGAAGGGCCGAGCGCAGAAG
TGGTCCTGCAACTTTATCCGCCTCCATCCAGTCTATCAATTGTTGCCGGGAAGCTAGAGTAAGTAGTTCG
CCAGTTAATAGTTTGCGCAACGTTGTTGCCATTGCTACAGGCATCGTGGTGTCACGCTCGTCGTTTGGTA
TGGCTTCATTCAGCTCCGGTTCCCAACGATCAAGGCGAGTTACATGATCCCCCATGTTGTGCAAAAAAGC
GGTTAGCTCCTTCGGTCCTCCGATCGTTGTCAGAAGTAAGTTGGCCGCAGTGTTATCACTCATGGTTATG
GCAGCACTGCATAATTCTCTTACTGTCATGCCATCCGTAAGATGCTTTTCTGTGACTGGTGAGTACTCAA
CCAAGTCATTCTGAGAATAGTGTATGCGGCGACCGAGTTGCTCTTGCCCGGCGTCAATACGGGATAATAC
CGCGCCACATAGCAGAACTTTAAAAGTGCTCATCATTGGAAAACGTTCTTCGGGGCGAAAACTCTCAAGG
ATCTTACCGCTGTTGAGATCCAGTTCGATGTAACCCACTCGTGCACCCAACTGATCTTCAGCATCTTTTA
CTTTCACCAGCGTTTCTGGGTGAGCAAAAACAGGAAGGCAAAATGCCGCAAAAAAGGGAATAAGGGCGAC
ACGGAAATGTTGAATACTCATACTCTTCCTTTTTCAATATTATTGAAGCATTTATCAGGGTTATTGTCTC
ATGAGCGGATACATATTTGAATGTATTTAGAAAAATAAACAAATAGGGGTTCCGCGCACATTTCCCGGGA
ACTGCCAGACATCAAATAAAACAAAAGGCTCAGTCGGAAGACTGGGCCTTTTGTTTTATCTGTTGTTTGT
CGGTGAACACTCTCCCGATTGCGATACAGACCCTAATTTCACATCATATGACACTAATCCTAATTTTTGT
TGACACTCTATCATTGATAGAGTTATTTTACCTCTCCCTATCAGTGATAGAGAAAACTAGAAATAATTTT
GTTTAACTTTAAGAAGGAGATATACATATGGCTAGCAGAGGATCGCATCACCATCACCATCACATCGAAG
GGCGCATGATTTTAGATGTGGATTACATAACTGAAGAAGGAAAACCTGTTATTAGGCTATTCAAAAAAGA
GAACGGAAAATTTAAGATAGAGCATGATAGAACTTTTAGACCATACATTTACGCTCTTCTCAGGGATGAT
TCAAAGATTGAAGAAGTTAAGAAAATAACGGGGGAAAGGCATGGAAAGATTGTGAGAATTGTTGATGTAG
AGAAGGTTGAGAAAAAGTTTCTCGGCAAGCCTATTACCGTGTGGAAACTTTATTTGGAACATCCCCAAGA
TGTTCCCACTATTAGAGAAAAAGTTAGAGAACATCCAGCAGTTGTGGACATCTTCGAATACGATATTCCA
TTTGCAAAGAGATACCTCATCGACAAAGGCCTAATACCAATGGAGGGGGAAGAAGAGCTAAAGATTCTTG
CCTTCGATATAGAAACCCTCTATCACGAAGGAGAAGAGTTTGGAAAAGGCCCAATTATAATGATTAGTTA
TGCAGATGAAAATGAAGCAAAGGTGATTACTTGGAAAAACATAGATCTTCCATACGTTGAGGTTGTATCA
AGCGAGAGAGAGATGATAAAGAGATTTCTCAGGATTATCAGGGAGAAGGATCCTGACATTATAGTTACTT
ATAATGGAGACTCATTCGACTTCCCATATTTAGCGAAAAGGGCAGAAAAACTTGGGATTAAATTAACCAT
TGGAAGAGATGGAAGCGAGCCCAAGATGCAGAGAATAGGCGATATGACGGCTGTAGAAGTCAAGGGAAGA
ATACATTTCGACTTGTATCATGTAATAACAAGGACAATAAATCTCCCAACATACACACTAGAGGCTGTAT
ATGAAGCAATTTTTGGAAAGCCAAAGGAGAAGGTATACGCCGACGAGATAGCAAAAGCCTGGGAAAGTGG
AGAGAACCTTGAGAGAGTTGCCAAATACTCGATGGAAGATGCAAAGGCAACTTATGAACTCGGGAAAGAA
TTCCTTCCAATGGAAATTCAGCTTTCAAGATTAGTTGGACAACCTTTATGGGATGTTTCAAGGTCAAGCA
CAGGGAACCTTGTAGAGTGGTTCTTACTTAGGAAAGCCTACGAAAGAAACGAAGTAGCTCCAAACAAGCC
AAGTGAAGAGGAGTATCAAAGAAGGCTCAGGGAGAGCTACACAGGTGGATTCGTTAAAGAGCCAGAAAAG
GGGTTGTGGGAAAACATAGTATACCTAGATTTTAGAGCCCTATATCCCTCGATTATAATTACCCACAATG
TTTCTCCCGATACTCTAAATCTTGAGGGATGCAAGAACTATGATATCGCTCCTCAAGTAGGCCACAAGTT
CTGCAAGGACATCCCTGGTTTTATACCAAGTCTCTTGGGACATTTGTTAGAGGAAAGACAAAAGATTAAG
ACAAAAATGAAGGAAACTCAAGATCCTATAGAAAAAATACTCCTTGACTATAGACAAAAAGCGATAAAAC
TCTTAGCAAATTCTTTCTACGGATATTATGGCTATGCAAAAGCAAGATGGTACTGTAAGGAGTGTGCTGA
GAGCGTTACTGCCTGGGGAAGAAAGTACATCGAGTTAGTATGGAAGGAGCTCGAAGAAAAGTTTGGATTT
AAAGTCCTCTACATTGACACTGATGGTCTCTATGCAACTATCCCAGGAGGAGAAAGTGAGGAAATAAAGA
AAAAGGCTCTAGAATTTGTAAAATACATAAATTCAAAGCTCCCTGGACTGCTAGAGCTTGAATATGAAGG
GTTCTATAAGAGGGGATTCTTCGTTACGAAGAAGAGGTATGCAGTAATAGATGAAGAAGGAAAAGTCATT
ACTCGTGGTTTAGAGATAGTTAGGAGAGATTGGAGTGAAATTGCAAAAGAAACTCAAGCTAGAGTTTTGG
AGACAATACTAAAACACGGAGATGTTGAAGAAGCTGTGAGAATAGTAAAAGAAGTAATACAAAAGCTTGC
CAATTATGAAATTCCACCAGAGAAGCTCGCAATATATGAGCAGATAACAAGACCATTACATGAGTATAAG
GCGATAGGTCCTCACGTAGCTGTTGCAAAGAAACTAGCTGCTAAAGGAGTTAAAATAAAGCCAGGAATGG
TAATTGGATACATAGTACTTAGAGGCGATGGTCCAATTAGCAATAGGGCAATTCTAGCTGAGGAATACGA
TCCCAAAAAGCACAAGTATGACGCAGAATATTACATTGAGAACCAGGTTCTTCCAGCGGTACTTAGGATA
TTGGAGGGATTTGGATACAGAAAGGAAGACCTCAGATACCAAAAGACAAGACAAGTCGGCCTAACTTCCT
GGCTTAACATTAAAAAATCCGGTACCGGCGGTGGCGGTGCAACCGTAAAGTTCAAGTACAAAGGCGAAGA
AAAAGAGGTAGACATCTCCAAGATCAAGAAAGTATGGCGTGTGGGCAAGATGATCTCCTTCACCTACGAC
GAGGGCGGTGGCAAGACCGGCCGTGGTGCGGTAAGCGAAAAGGACGCGCCGAAGGAGCTGCTGCAGATGC
TGGAGAAGCAGAAAAAGTGATAATTGCCTCTGCCAAAATTCTGTCCTCAAGCGTTTTAGTTCGTCGGTCA
GTTTCACCTGATTTACGTAAAAACCCGCTTCGGCGGGTTTTTGCTTTTGGAGGGGCAGAAAGATGAATGA
CTGTCGGCCATTCGATGGTGTCGGGTCATGTGAGCAAAAGGCCAGCAAAAGGCCAGGAACCGTAAAAAGG
CCGCGTTGCTGGCGTTTTTCCATAGGCTCCGCCCCCCTGACGAGCATCACAAAAATCGACGCTCAAGTCA
GAGGTGGCGAAACCCGACAGGACTATAAAGATACCAGGCGTTTCCCCCTGGAAGCTCCCTCGTGCGCTCT
CCTGTTCCGACCCTGCCGCTTACCGGATACCTGTCCGCCTTTCTCCCTTCGGGAAGCGTGGCGCTTTCTC
ATAGCTCACGCTGTAGGTATCTCAGTTCGGTGTAGGTCGTTCGCTCCAAGCTGGGCTGTGTGCACGAACC
CCCCGTTCAGCCCGACCGCTGCGCCTTATCCGGTAACTATCGTCTTGAGTCCAACCCGGTAAGACACGAC
TTATCGCCACTGGCAGCAGCCACTGGTAACAGGATTAGCAGAGCGAGGTATGTAGGCGGTGCTACAGAGT
TCTTGAAGTGGTGGCCTAACTACGGCTACACTAGAAGAACAGTATTTGGTATCTGCGCTCTGCTGAAGCC
AGTTACCTTCGGAAAAAGAGTTGGTAGCTCTTGATCCGGCAAACAAACCACCGCTGGTAGCGGTGGTTTT
TTTGTTTGCAAGCAGCAGATTACGCGCAGAAAAAAAGGATCTCAAGAAGATCCTTTGATC
